>Addgene plasmid #136298 | ABE8.17-m | addgene full sequence | sequence record 269931 | Addgene NGS Result
ACATAACTTACGGTAAATGGCCCGCCTGGCTGACCGCCCAACGACCCCCGCCCATTGACGTCAATAATGA
CGTATGTTCCCATAGTAACGCCAATAGGGACTTTCCATTGACGTCAATGGGTGGAGTATTTACGGTAAAC
TGCCCACTTGGCAGTACATCAAGTGTATCATATGCCAAGTACGCCCCCTATTGACGTCAATGACGGTAAA
TGGCCCGCCTGGCATTATGCCCAGTACATGACCTTATGGGACTTTCCTACTTGGCAGTACATCTACGTAT
TAGTCATCGCTATTACCATGGTGATGCGGTTTTGGCAGTACATCAATGGGCGTGGATAGCGGTTTGACTC
ACGGGGATTTCCAAGTCTCCACCCCATTGACGTCAATGGGAGTTTGTTTTGGCACCAAAATCAACGGGAC
TTTCCAAAATGTCGTAACAACTCCGCCCCATTGACGCAAATGGGCGGTAGGCGTGTACGGTGGGAGGTCT
ATATAAGCAGAGCTGGTTTAGTGAACCGTCAGATCCGCTAGAGATCCGCGGCCGCTAATACGACTCACTA
TAGGGAGAGCCGCCACCATGTCCGAAGTCGAGTTTTCCCATGAGTACTGGATGAGACACGCATTGACTCT
CGCAAAGAGGGCTCGAGATGAACGCGAGGTGCCCGTGGGGGCAGTACTCGTGCTCAACAATCGCGTAATC
GGCGAAGGTTGGAATAGGGCAATCGGACTCCACGACCCCACTGCACATGCGGAAATCATGGCCCTTCGAC
AGGGAGGGCTTGTGATGCAGAATTATCGACTTATCGATGCGACGCTGTACTCGACGTTTGAACCTTGCGT
AATGTGCGCGGGAGCTATGATTCACTCCCGCATTGGACGAGTTGTATTCGGTGTTCGCAACGCCAAGACG
GGTGCCGCAGGTTCACTGATGGACGTGCTGCATTACCCAGGCATGAACCACCGGGTAGAAATCACAGAAG
GCATATTGGCGGACGAATGTGCGGCGCTGTTGTGTTACTTTTTTCGCATGCCCAGGCGTGTCTTTAACGC
CCAGAAAAAAGCACAATCCTCTACTGACTCTGGTGGTTCTTCTGGTGGTTCTAGCGGCAGCGAGACTCCC
GGGACCTCAGAGTCCGCCACACCCGAAAGTTCTGGTGGTTCTTCTGGTGGTTCTGACAAGAAGTACAGCA
TCGGCCTGGCCATCGGCACCAACTCTGTGGGCTGGGCCGTGATCACCGACGAGTACAAGGTGCCCAGCAA
GAAATTCAAGGTGCTGGGCAACACCGACCGGCACAGCATCAAGAAGAACCTGATCGGAGCCCTGCTGTTC
GACAGCGGCGAAACAGCCGAGGCCACCCGGCTGAAGAGAACCGCCAGAAGAAGATACACCAGACGGAAGA
ACCGGATCTGCTATCTGCAAGAGATCTTCAGCAACGAGATGGCCAAGGTGGACGACAGCTTCTTCCACAG
ACTGGAAGAGTCCTTCCTGGTGGAAGAGGATAAGAAGCACGAGCGGCACCCCATCTTCGGCAACATCGTG
GACGAGGTGGCCTACCACGAGAAGTACCCCACCATCTACCACCTGAGAAAGAAACTGGTGGACAGCACCG
ACAAGGCCGACCTGCGGCTGATCTATCTGGCCCTGGCCCACATGATCAAGTTCCGGGGCCACTTCCTGAT
CGAGGGCGACCTGAACCCCGACAACAGCGACGTGGACAAGCTGTTCATCCAGCTGGTGCAGACCTACAAC
CAGCTGTTCGAGGAAAACCCCATCAACGCCAGCGGCGTGGACGCCAAGGCCATCCTGTCTGCCAGACTGA
GCAAGAGCAGACGGCTGGAAAATCTGATCGCCCAGCTGCCCGGCGAGAAGAAGAATGGCCTGTTCGGAAA
CCTGATTGCCCTGAGCCTGGGCCTGACCCCCAACTTCAAGAGCAACTTCGACCTGGCCGAGGATGCCAAA
CTGCAGCTGAGCAAGGACACCTACGACGACGACCTGGACAACCTGCTGGCCCAGATCGGCGACCAGTACG
CCGACCTGTTTCTGGCCGCCAAGAACCTGTCCGACGCCATCCTGCTGAGCGACATCCTGAGAGTGAACAC
CGAGATCACCAAGGCCCCCCTGAGCGCCTCTATGATCAAGAGATACGACGAGCACCACCAGGACCTGACC
CTGCTGAAAGCTCTCGTGCGGCAGCAGCTGCCTGAGAAGTACAAAGAGATTTTCTTCGACCAGAGCAAGA
ACGGCTACGCCGGCTACATTGACGGCGGAGCCAGCCAGGAAGAGTTCTACAAGTTCATCAAGCCCATCCT
GGAAAAGATGGACGGCACCGAGGAACTGCTCGTGAAGCTGAACAGAGAGGACCTGCTGCGGAAGCAGCGG
ACCTTCGACAACGGCAGCATCCCCCACCAGATCCACCTGGGAGAGCTGCACGCCATTCTGCGGCGGCAGG
AAGATTTTTACCCATTCCTGAAGGACAACCGGGAAAAGATCGAGAAGATCCTGACCTTCCGCATCCCCTA
CTACGTGGGCCCTCTGGCCAGGGGAAACAGCAGATTCGCCTGGATGACCAGAAAGAGCGAGGAAACCATC
ACCCCCTGGAACTTCGAGGAAGTGGTGGACAAGGGCGCTTCCGCCCAGAGCTTCATCGAGCGGATGACCA
ACTTCGATAAGAACCTGCCCAACGAGAAGGTGCTGCCCAAGCACAGCCTGCTGTACGAGTACTTCACCGT
GTATAACGAGCTGACCAAAGTGAAATACGTGACCGAGGGAATGAGAAAGCCCGCCTTCCTGAGCGGCGAG
CAGAAAAAGGCCATCGTGGACCTGCTGTTCAAGACCAACCGGAAAGTGACCGTGAAGCAGCTGAAAGAGG
ACTACTTCAAGAAAATCGAGTGCTTCGACTCCGTGGAAATCTCCGGCGTGGAAGATCGGTTCAACGCCTC
CCTGGGCACATACCACGATCTGCTGAAAATTATCAAGGACAAGGACTTCCTGGACAATGAGGAAAACGAG
GACATTCTGGAAGATATCGTGCTGACCCTGACACTGTTTGAGGACAGAGAGATGATCGAGGAACGGCTGA
AAACCTATGCCCACCTGTTCGACGACAAAGTGATGAAGCAGCTGAAGCGGCGGAGATACACCGGCTGGGG
CAGGCTGAGCCGGAAGCTGATCAACGGCATCCGGGACAAGCAGTCCGGCAAGACAATCCTGGATTTCCTG
AAGTCCGACGGCTTCGCCAACAGAAACTTCATGCAGCTGATCCACGACGACAGCCTGACCTTTAAAGAGG
ACATCCAGAAAGCCCAGGTGTCCGGCCAGGGCGATAGCCTGCACGAGCACATTGCCAATCTGGCCGGCAG
CCCCGCCATTAAGAAGGGCATCCTGCAGACAGTGAAGGTGGTGGACGAGCTCGTGAAAGTGATGGGCCGG
CACAAGCCCGAGAACATCGTGATCGAAATGGCCAGAGAGAACCAGACCACCCAGAAGGGACAGAAGAACA
GCCGCGAGAGAATGAAGCGGATCGAAGAGGGCATCAAAGAGCTGGGCAGCCAGATCCTGAAAGAACACCC
CGTGGAAAACACCCAGCTGCAGAACGAGAAGCTGTACCTGTACTACCTGCAGAATGGGCGGGATATGTAC
GTGGACCAGGAACTGGACATCAACCGGCTGTCCGACTACGATGTGGACCATATCGTGCCTCAGAGCTTTC
TGAAGGACGACTCCATCGACAACAAGGTGCTGACCAGAAGCGACAAGAACCGGGGCAAGAGCGACAACGT
GCCCTCCGAAGAGGTCGTGAAGAAGATGAAGAACTACTGGCGGCAGCTGCTGAACGCCAAGCTGATTACC
CAGAGAAAGTTCGACAATCTGACCAAGGCCGAGAGAGGCGGCCTGAGCGAACTGGATAAGGCCGGCTTCA
TCAAGAGACAGCTGGTGGAAACCCGGCAGATCACAAAGCACGTGGCACAGATCCTGGACTCCCGGATGAA
CACTAAGTACGACGAGAATGACAAGCTGATCCGGGAAGTGAAAGTGATCACCCTGAAGTCCAAGCTGGTG
TCCGATTTCCGGAAGGATTTCCAGTTTTACAAAGTGCGCGAGATCAACAACTACCACCACGCCCACGACG
CCTACCTGAACGCCGTCGTGGGAACCGCCCTGATCAAAAAGTACCCTAAGCTGGAAAGCGAGTTCGTGTA
CGGCGACTACAAGGTGTACGACGTGCGGAAGATGATCGCCAAGAGCGAGCAGGAAATCGGCAAGGCTACC
GCCAAGTACTTCTTCTACAGCAACATCATGAACTTTTTCAAGACCGAGATTACCCTGGCCAACGGCGAGA
TCCGGAAGCGGCCTCTGATCGAGACAAACGGCGAAACCGGGGAGATCGTGTGGGATAAGGGCCGGGATTT
TGCCACCGTGCGGAAAGTGCTGAGCATGCCCCAAGTGAATATCGTGAAAAAGACCGAGGTGCAGACAGGC
GGCTTCAGCAAAGAGTCTATCCTGCCCAAGAGGAACAGCGATAAGCTGATCGCCAGAAAGAAGGACTGGG
ACCCTAAGAAGTACGGCGGCTTCGACAGCCCCACCGTGGCCTATTCTGTGCTGGTGGTGGCCAAAGTGGA
AAAGGGCAAGTCCAAGAAACTGAAGAGTGTGAAAGAGCTGCTGGGGATCACCATCATGGAAAGAAGCAGC
TTCGAGAAGAATCCCATCGACTTTCTGGAAGCCAAGGGCTACAAAGAAGTGAAAAAGGACCTGATCATCA
AGCTGCCTAAGTACTCCCTGTTCGAGCTGGAAAACGGCCGGAAGAGAATGCTGGCCTCTGCCGGCGAACT
GCAGAAGGGAAACGAACTGGCCCTGCCCTCCAAATATGTGAACTTCCTGTACCTGGCCAGCCACTATGAG
AAGCTGAAGGGCTCCCCCGAGGATAATGAGCAGAAACAGCTGTTTGTGGAACAGCACAAGCACTACCTGG
ACGAGATCATCGAGCAGATCAGCGAGTTCTCCAAGAGAGTGATCCTGGCCGACGCTAATCTGGACAAAGT
GCTGTCCGCCTACAACAAGCACCGGGATAAGCCCATCAGAGAGCAGGCCGAGAATATCATCCACCTGTTT
ACCCTGACCAATCTGGGAGCCCCTGCCGCCTTCAAGTACTTTGACACCACCATCGACCGGAAGAGGTACA
CCAGCACCAAAGAGGTGCTGGACGCCACCCTGATCCACCAGAGCATCACCGGCCTGTACGAGACACGGAT
CGACCTGTCTCAGCTGGGAGGTGACGAGGGAGCTGATAAGCGCACCGCCGATGGTTCCGAGTTCGAAAGC
CCCAAGAAGAAGAGGAAAGTCTAACCGGTCATCATCACCATCACCATTGAGTTTAAACCCGCTGATCAGC
CTCGACTGTGCCTTCTAGTTGCCAGCCATCTGTTGTTTGCCCCTCCCCCGTGCCTTCCTTGACCCTGGAA
GGTGCCACTCCCACTGTCCTTTCCTAATAAAATGAGGAAATTGCATCGCATTGTCTGAGTAGGTGTCATT
CTATTCTGGGGGGTGGGGTGGGGCAGGACAGCAAGGGGGAGGATTGGGAAGACAATAGCAGGCATGCTGG
GGATGCGGTGGGCTCTATGGCTTCTGAGGCGGAAAGAACCAGCTGGGGCTCGATACCGTCGACCTCTAGC
TAGAGCTTGGCGTAATCATGGTCATAGCTGTTTCCTGTGTGAAATTGTTATCCGCTCACAATTCCACACA
ACATACGAGCCGGAAGCATAAAGTGTAAAGCCTAGGGTGCCTAATGAGTGAGCTAACTCACATTAATTGC
GTTGCGCTCACTGCCCGCTTTCCAGTCGGGAAACCTGTCGTGCCAGCTGCATTAATGAATCGGCCAACGC
GCGGGGAGAGGCGGTTTGCGTATTGGGCGCTCTTCCGCTTCCTCGCTCACTGACTCGCTGCGCTCGGTCG
TTCGGCTGCGGCGAGCGGTATCAGCTCACTCAAAGGCGGTAATACGGTTATCCACAGAATCAGGGGATAA
CGCAGGAAAGAACATGTGAGCAAAAGGCCAGCAAAAGGCCAGGAACCGTAAAAAGGCCGCGTTGCTGGCG
TTTTTCCATAGGCTCCGCCCCCCTGACGAGCATCACAAAAATCGACGCTCAAGTCAGAGGTGGCGAAACC
CGACAGGACTATAAAGATACCAGGCGTTTCCCCCTGGAAGCTCCCTCGTGCGCTCTCCTGTTCCGACCCT
GCCGCTTACCGGATACCTGTCCGCCTTTCTCCCTTCGGGAAGCGTGGCGCTTTCTCATAGCTCACGCTGT
AGGTATCTCAGTTCGGTGTAGGTCGTTCGCTCCAAGCTGGGCTGTGTGCACGAACCCCCCGTTCAGCCCG
ACCGCTGCGCCTTATCCGGTAACTATCGTCTTGAGTCCAACCCGGTAAGACACGACTTATCGCCACTGGC
AGCAGCCACTGGTAACAGGATTAGCAGAGCGAGGTATGTAGGCGGTGCTACAGAGTTCTTGAAGTGGTGG
CCTAACTACGGCTACACTAGAAGAACAGTATTTGGTATCTGCGCTCTGCTGAAGCCAGTTACCTTCGGAA
AAAGAGTTGGTAGCTCTTGATCCGGCAAACAAACCACCGCTGGTAGCGGTGGTTTTTTTGTTTGCAAGCA
GCAGATTACGCGCAGAAAAAAAGGATCTCAAGAAGATCCTTTGATCTTTTCTACGGGGTCTGACGCTCAG
TGGAACGAAAACTCACGTTAAGGGATTTTGGTCATGAGATTATCAAAAAGGATCTTCACCTAGATCCTTT
TAAATTAAAAATGAAGTTTTAAATCAATCTAAAGTATATATGAGTAAACTTGGTCTGACAGTTACCAATG
CTTAATCAGTGAGGCACCTATCTCAGCGATCTGTCTATTTCGTTCATCCATAGTTGCCTGACTCCCCGTC
GTGTAGATAACTACGATACGGGAGGGCTTACCATCTGGCCCCAGTGCTGCAATGATACCGCGAGACCCAC
GCTCACCGGCTCCAGATTTATCAGCAATAAACCAGCCAGCCGGAAGGGCCGAGCGCAGAAGTGGTCCTGC
AACTTTATCCGCCTCCATCCAGTCTATTAATTGTTGCCGGGAAGCTAGAGTAAGTAGTTCGCCAGTTAAT
AGTTTGCGCAACGTTGTTGCCATTGCTACAGGCATCGTGGTGTCACGCTCGTCGTTTGGTATGGCTTCAT
TCAGCTCCGGTTCCCAACGATCAAGGCGAGTTACATGATCCCCCATGTTGTGCAAAAAAGCGGTTAGCTC
CTTCGGTCCTCCGATCGTTGTCAGAAGTAAGTTGGCCGCAGTGTTATCACTCATGGTTATGGCAGCACTG
CATAATTCTCTTACTGTCATGCCATCCGTAAGATGCTTTTCTGTGACTGGTGAGTACTCAACCAAGTCAT
TCTGAGAATAGTGTATGCGGCGACCGAGTTGCTCTTGCCCGGCGTCAATACGGGATAATACCGCGCCACA
TAGCAGAACTTTAAAAGTGCTCATCATTGGAAAACGTTCTTCGGGGCGAAAACTCTCAAGGATCTTACCG
CTGTTGAGATCCAGTTCGATGTAACCCACTCGTGCACCCAACTGATCTTCAGCATCTTTTACTTTCACCA
GCGTTTCTGGGTGAGCAAAAACAGGAAGGCAAAATGCCGCAAAAAAGGGAATAAGGGCGACACGGAAATG
TTGAATACTCATACTCTTCCTTTTTCAATATTATTGAAGCATTTATCAGGGTTATTGTCTCATGAGCGGA
TACATATTTGAATGTATTTAGAAAAATAAACAAATAGGGGTTCCGCGCACATTTCCCCGAAAAGTGCCAC
CTGACGTCGACGGATCGGGAGATCGATCTCCCGATCCCCTAGGGTCGACTCTCAGTACAATCTGCTCTGA
TGCCGCATAGTTAAGCCAGTATCTGCTCCCTGCTTGTGTGTTGGAGGTCGCTGAGTAGTGCGCGAGCAAA
ATTTAAGCTACAACAAGGCAAGGCTTGACCGACAATTGCATGAAGAATCTGCTTAGGGTTAGGCGTTTTG
CGCTGCTTCGCGATGTACGGGCCAGATATACGCGTTGACATTGATTATTGACTAGTTATTAATAGTAATC
AATTACGGGGTCATTAGTTCATAGCCCATATATGGAGTTCCGCGTT
Features (pLannotate 1.2.2; 17 found; start..end, strand, type, name):
    301..504     +  promoter       CMV promoter: human cytomegalovirus (CMV) immediate early promoter
    546..564     +  promoter       T7 promoter: promoter for bacteriophage T7 RNA polymerase
    581..1078    +  CDS            TadA*(7.10): DNA adenosine deaminase evolved from the E. coli tRNA adenosine deaminase TadA (Gaudelli et al., 2017)
   1175..2776    +  CDS            dCas9(N): N-terminal portion of catalytically inactive Streptococcus pyogenes dCas9 carrying the D10A mutation (Zetsche et al., 2015)
   2777..5271    +  CDS            Cas9(C) (fragment): C-terminal portion of Streptococcus pyogenes Cas9 (Zetsche et al., 2015)
   5396..5620    +  polyA_signal   bGH poly(A) signal: bovine growth hormone polyadenylation signal
   5624..5645    +  promoter       SV40 promoter (fragment): SV40 enhancer and early promoter
   5650..5666    +  misc_feature   MCS (fragment): pBluescript multiple cloning site
   5715..5731    -  protein_bind   lac operator: The lac repressor binds to the lac operator to inhibit transcription in E. coli. This inhibition can be relieved by adding lactose or isopropyl-β-D-thiogalactopyranoside (IPTG). lac repressor encoded by lacI
   5739..5769    -  promoter       lac promoter: promoter for the E. coli lac operon
   5784..5805    -  protein_bind   CAP binding site: CAP binding activates transcription in the presence of cAMP. E. coli catabolite activator protein
   5818..5910    -  CDS            lacI (fragment): lac repressor; lacI; The lac repressor binds to the lac operator to inhibit transcription in E. coli. This inhibition can be relieved by adding lactose or isopropyl-β-D-thiogalactopyranoside (IPTG).
   6093..6681    -  rep_origin     ori: high-copy-number ColE1/pMB1/pBR322/pUC origin of replication
   6852..7712    -  CDS            AmpR: β-lactamase; bla; confers resistance to ampicillin, carbenicillin, and related antibiotics
   7713..7817    -  promoter       AmpR promoter: bla
   7888..7932    -  misc_feature   bom (fragment): basis of mobility region from pBR322
   8087..300     +  enhancer       CMV enhancer (across the origin): human cytomegalovirus immediate early enhancer
