[The description below was written by a language model from this plasmid's Addgene catalogue record and pLannotate feature annotations shown in this document.]
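Description:
ABE8.17-m is an 8,166 bp mammalian expression plasmid encoding an eighth-generation adenine base editor, built on a pBR322-type backbone. It is propagated in E. coli through a high-copy ColE1/pMB1-family origin and selected with ampicillin via the β-lactamase gene and its native promoter. The annotation also picks up backbone remnants with no evident role in the design: fragments of the lac promoter/operator region with its CAP binding site, short pieces of lacI, an SV40 promoter, a pBluescript polylinker, and the pBR322 bom region.

The payload is a single open reading frame of about 4.8 kb driven by the CMV immediate-early enhancer and promoter and terminated by the bovine growth hormone polyadenylation signal. A T7 promoter lies just upstream of the coding sequence, where it serves as a sequencing primer site and could in principle support in vitro transcription. The fusion begins with one evolved TadA adenosine deaminase domain. The automated annotation labels it as TadA*(7.10), but the record states that it carries further mutations described in the associated publication. After a gap in the annotation that presumably corresponds to a linker, the frame continues into Streptococcus pyogenes Cas9 carrying the D10A substitution. Although the software names the N-terminal segment "dCas9", D10A is the only Cas9 mutation recorded, which is consistent with a nickase rather than a fully inactive enzyme. A C-terminal bipartite nuclear localization signal completes the protein.

Adenine base editors convert A•T to G•C base pairs at guide RNA-specified sites without making double-strand breaks. No guide RNA cassette is annotated here, so the guide would have to be supplied separately. The plasmid is intended for expressing this editor variant in mammalian cells.
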