Addgene plasmid #136298: ABE8.17-m
Purpose: expresses ABE8.17-m in mammalian cells
Depositing lab: Nicole Gaudelli. Depositing organization: Beam Therapeutics. Publication: Directed evolution of adenine base editors with increased activity and therapeutic application. Gaudelli NM, Lam DK, Rees HA, Sola-Esteves NM, Barrera LA, Born DA, Edwards A, Gehrke JM, Lee SJ, Liquori AJ, Murray R, Packer MS, Rinaldi C, Slaymaker IM, Yen J, Young LE, Ciaramella G. Nat Biotechnol. 2020 Apr 13. pii: 10.1038/s41587-020-0491-6. doi: 10.1038/s41587-020-0491-6. PubMed 32284586.
Backbone
  Vector backbone: pBR322, beta-lactamase maintenance, CMV promoter
  Backbone manufacturer: none
  Backbone size w/o insert (bp): 3400
  Total vector size (bp): 8166
  Modifications to backbone: none
  Vector type: Mammalian Expression
Growth in bacteria
  Bacterial resistance: Ampicillin, 100 μg/mL
  Growth temperature: 37°C
  Growth strain: NEB Stable
  Copy number: High Copy
Gene/Insert
  Gene/Insert name: ABE8.17-m
  Insert size (bp): 4800
  Mutation: D10A in S. pyogenes Cas9, TadA mutations described in manuscript
  Tag / fusion protein: C-terminal BPNLS (C terminal on insert)
  Cloning method: Ligation Independent Cloning
  Sequencing primers: 5′ T7; 3′ M13R
Terms and licenses: Academic/Nonprofit Terms; Industry Terms: Not Available to Industry
Depositor comments: Please visit https://www.biorxiv.org/content/10.1101/2020.03.13.990630v1 for bioRxiv preprint.
How to cite: ABE8.17-m was a gift from Nicole Gaudelli (Addgene plasmid # 136298 ; http://n2t.net/addgene:136298 ; RRID:Addgene_136298)
